Addgene plasmid #116117: pHAGE-AXL-G413V
Purpose: Lentiviral expression of AXL G413V
Depositing lab: Gordon Mills & Kenneth Scott. Publication: Systematic Functional Annotation of Somatic Mutations in Cancer. Ng PK, Li J, Jeong KJ, Shao S, Chen H, Tsang YH, Sengupta S, Wang Z, Bhavana VH, Tran R, Soewito S, Minussi DC, Moreno D, Kong K, Dogruluk T, Lu H, Gao J, Tokheim C, Zhou DC, Johnson AM, Zeng J, Ip CKM, Ju Z, Wester M, Yu S, Li Y, Vellano CP, Schultz N, Karchin R, Ding L, Lu Y, Cheung LWT, Chen K, Shaw KR, Meric-Bernstam F, Scott KL, Yi S, Sahni N, Liang H, Mills GB. Cancer Cell. 2018 Mar 12;33(3):450-462.e10. doi: 10.1016/j.ccell.2018.01.021. PubMed 29533785.
Backbone
  Vector backbone: pHAGE
  Vector type: Lentiviral
Growth in bacteria
  Bacterial resistance: Ampicillin, 100 μg/mL
  Growth temperature: 37°C
  Growth strain: Stbl3
  Copy number: High Copy
Gene/Insert
  Gene/Insert name: AXL
  Species: H. sapiens (human)
  Mutation: G413V
  Entrez Gene: AXL (a.k.a. ARK, AXL3, JTK11, Tyro7, UFO)
  Cloning method: Gateway Cloning
Terms and licenses: Academic/Nonprofit Terms; Industry Terms: Not Available to Industry
How to cite: pHAGE-AXL-G413V was a gift from Gordon Mills & Kenneth Scott (Addgene plasmid # 116117)
