[The description below was written by a language model from this plasmid's Addgene catalogue record and pLannotate feature annotations shown in this document.]
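Description:
pHAGE-AXL-G413V is an HIV-1-based lentiviral expression plasmid built on the pHAGE backbone and carrying the human receptor tyrosine kinase AXL with a G413V substitution. In bacteria it is maintained through a high-copy ColE1/pUC-type origin and selected with ampicillin via the β-lactamase gene. The record lists a recombination-deficient strain for propagation, which is the usual choice for LTR-containing vectors. Small fragments of lac regulatory sequence, SV40 origin and SV40 poly(A) in the backbone appear to be cloning remnants rather than functional parts.

The transfer cassette lies between a truncated 5' LTR and a self-inactivating ΔU3 3' LTR. It includes the Ψ packaging signal with an adjoining gag fragment, the Rev response element for nuclear export of the genomic RNA, and the cPPT/CTS element that aids nuclear import in transduced cells. Within it, the constitutive EF-1α promoter drives the AXL open reading frame, which was introduced by Gateway recombination and is flanked by attB1 and attB2 sites. A V5 epitope sequence sits just downstream of attB2, but the record does not say whether it is read in frame with AXL, which would require the insert to lack a stop codon. An EMCV IRES then allows EGFP to be translated from the same transcript, so transduced cells can be identified by fluorescence, and a WPRE enhances transcript expression. No mammalian drug-selection marker is annotated.

The stated purpose is lentiviral expression of AXL G413V. The associated publication describes systematic functional annotation of somatic cancer mutations, which suggests the construct is one of a panel of mutant alleles expressed in cells to compare their functional effects.
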