Features (pLannotate 1.2.2; 27 found; start..end, strand, type, name):
      1..1179    +  promoter       EF-1α promoter: strong constitutive promoter for human elongation factor EF-1α
   1200..1220    +  protein_bind   attB1: mutant version of attB; core recombination site for the Gateway® BP reaction BP Clonase™
   1226..3907    +  CDS            AXL: UFO_HUMAN - Also known as UFO. Experimental evidence at protein level: Swiss-Prot protein existence level 1. (Microbial infection) Acts as a receptor for Ebolavirus, possibly through GAS6 binding to phosphatidyl-serine at the surface of virion envelope. From Homo sapiens (Human).
   3912..3936    -  protein_bind   attB2: mutant version of attB; recombination site for the Gateway® BP reaction BP Clonase™
   3989..4030    +  CDS            V5 tag: epitope tag from simian virus 5
   4156..4618    +  misc_feature   IRES: internal ribosome entry site (IRES) of the encephalomyocarditis virus (EMCV)
   4632..5351    +  CDS            EGFP: the original enhanced GFP (Yang et al., 1996) mammalian codon-optimized
   5365..5953    +  misc_feature   WPRE: woodchuck hepatitis virus posttranscriptional regulatory element
   5961..6026    +  CDS            nef (fragment): NEF_HV1Z2 - Experimental evidence at protein level: Swiss-Prot protein existence level 1. Extracellular Nef protein targets CD4(+) T-lymphocytes for apoptosis by interacting with CXCR4 surface receptors. From Human immunodeficiency virus type 1 group M subtype D (isolate Z2/CDC-Z34) (HIV-1).
   6028..6261    +  LTR            3' LTR (ΔU3): self-inactivating 3' long terminal repeat (LTR) from HIV-1
   6466..6570    +  promoter       AmpR promoter: bla
   6571..7431    +  CDS            AmpR: β-lactamase; bla; confers resistance to ampicillin, carbenicillin, and related antibiotics
   7602..8190    +  rep_origin     ori: high-copy-number ColE1/pMB1/pBR322/pUC origin of replication
   8373..8427    +  CDS            lacI (fragment): lac repressor; lacI; The lac repressor binds to the lac operator to inhibit transcription in E. coli. This inhibition can be relieved by adding lactose or isopropyl-β-D-thiogalactopyranoside (IPTG).
   8433..8526    +  rep_origin     SV40 ori (fragment): SV40 origin of replication
   8551..8588    +  CDS            lacI (fragment): lac repressor; lacI; The lac repressor binds to the lac operator to inhibit transcription in E. coli. This inhibition can be relieved by adding lactose or isopropyl-β-D-thiogalactopyranoside (IPTG).
   8601..8622    +  protein_bind   CAP binding site: CAP binding activates transcription in the presence of cAMP. E. coli catabolite activator protein
   8637..8667    +  promoter       lac promoter: promoter for the E. coli lac operon
   8671..8693    +  protein_bind   lac operator (fragment): The lac repressor binds to the lac operator to inhibit transcription in E. coli. This inhibition can be relieved by adding lactose or isopropyl-β-D-thiogalactopyranoside (IPTG). lac repressor encoded by lacI
   8725..8808    +  polyA_signal   SV40 poly(A) signal (fragment): SV40 polyadenylation signal
   8975..9304    +  CDS            nef (fragment): NEF_HV1BR - Experimental evidence at protein level: Swiss-Prot protein existence level 1. Extracellular Nef protein targets CD4(+) T-lymphocytes for apoptosis by interacting with CXCR4 surface receptors (PubMed:14990729). From Human immunodeficiency virus type 1 group M subtype B (isolate BRU/LAI) (HIV-1).
   9352..9609    +  LTR            5' LTR (truncated): truncated 5' long terminal repeat (LTR) from HIV-1
   9656..9781    +  misc_feature   HIV-1 Ψ: packaging signal of human immunodeficiency virus type 1
   9765..10103   +  CDS            HIV-1 gag (fragment): gag protein from human immunodeficiency virus 1; gag
  10278..10511   +  misc_feature   RRE: The Rev response element (RRE) of HIV-1 allows for Rev-dependent mRNA export from the nucleus to the cytoplasm.
  10888..10988   +  CDS            Rev (fragment): human immunodeficiency virus 1 (HIV-1) Rev protein; rev; enhances nuclear export of unspliced and incompletely spliced viral mRNAs
  11033..11150   +  misc_feature   cPPT/CTS: central polypurine tract and central termination sequence of HIV-1
>Addgene plasmid #116117 | pHAGE-AXL-G413V | addgene full sequence | sequence record 250484 | Addgene NGS Result
GGCTCCGGTGCCCGTCAGTGGGCAGAGCGCACATCGCCCACAGTCCCCGAGAAGTTGGGGGGAGGGGTCG
GCAATTGAACCGGTGCCTAGAGAAGGTGGCGCGGGGTAAACTGGGAAAGTGATGTCGTGTACTGGCTCCG
CCTTTTTCCCGAGGGTGGGGGAGAACCGTATATAAGTGCAGTAGTCGCCGTGAACGTTCTTTTTCGCAAC
GGGTTTGCCGCCAGAACACAGGTAAGTGCCGTGTGTGGTTCCCGCGGGCCTGGCCTCTTTACGGGTTATG
GCCCTTGCGTGCCTTGAATTACTTCCACCTGGCTGCAGTACGTGATTCTTGATCCCGAGCTTCGGGTTGG
AAGTGGGTGGGAGAGTTCGAGGCCTTGCGCTTAAGGAGCCCCTTCGCCTCGTGCTTGAGTTGAGGCCTGG
CCTGGGCGCTGGGGCCGCCGCGTGCGAATCTGGTGGCACCTTCGCGCCTGTCTCGCTGCTTTCGATAAGT
CTCTAGCCATTTAAAATTTTTGATGACCTGCTGCGACGCTTTTTTTCTGGCAAGATAGTCTTGTAAATGC
GGGCCAAGATCTGCACACTGGTATTTCGGTTTTTGGGGCCGCGGGCGGCGACGGGGCCCGTGCGTCCCAG
CGCACATGTTCGGCGAGGCGGGGCCTGCGAGCGCGGCCACCGAGAATCGGACGGGGGTAGTCTCAAGCTG
GCCGGCCTGCTCTGGTGCCTGGCCTCGCGCCGCCGTGTATCGCCCCGCCCTGGGCGGCAAGGCTGGCCCG
GTCGGCACCAGTTGCGTGAGCGGAAAGATGGCCGCTTCCCGGCCCTGCTGCAGGGAGCTCAAAATGGAGG
ACGCGGCGCTCGGGAGAGCGGGCGGGTGAGTCACCCACACAAAGGAAAAGGGCCTTTCCGTCCTCAGCCG
TCGCTTCATGTGACTCCACGGAGTACCGGGCGCCGTCCAGGCACCTCGATTAGTTCTCGAGCTTTTGGAG
TACGTCGTCTTTAGGTTGGGGGGAGGGGTTTTATGCGATGGAGTTTCCCCACACTGAGTGGGTGGAGACT
GAAGTTAGGCCAGCTTGGCACTTGATGTAATTCTCCTTGGAATTTGCCCTTTTTGAGTTTGGATCTTGGT
TCATTCTCAAGCCTCAGACAGTGGTTCAAAGTTTTTTTCTTCCATTTCAGGTGTCGTGAAGCGGCCCTGC
AGATATCAACAAGTTTGTACAAAAAAGCAGGCACCATGGCGTGGCGGTGCCCCAGGATGGGCAGGGTCCC
GCTGGCCTGGTGCTTGGCGCTGTGCGGCTGGGCGTGCATGGCCCCCAGGGGCACGCAGGCTGAAGAAAGT
CCCTTCGTGGGCAACCCAGGGAATATCACAGGTGCCCGGGGACTCACGGGCACCCTTCGGTGTCAGCTCC
AGGTTCAGGGAGAGCCCCCCGAGGTACATTGGCTTCGGGATGGACAGATCCTGGAGCTCGCGGACAGCAC
CCAGACCCAGGTGCCCCTGGGTGAGGATGAACAGGATGACTGGATAGTGGTCAGCCAGCTCAGAATCACC
TCCCTGCAGCTTTCCGACACGGGACAGTACCAGTGTTTGGTGTTTCTGGGACATCAGACCTTCGTGTCCC
AGCCTGGCTATGTTGGGCTGGAGGGCTTGCCTTACTTCCTGGAGGAGCCCGAAGACAGGACTGTGGCCGC
CAACACCCCCTTCAACCTGAGCTGCCAAGCTCAGGGACCCCCAGAGCCCGTGGACCTACTCTGGCTCCAG
GATGCTGTCCCCCTGGCCACGGCTCCAGGTCACGGCCCCCAGCGCAGCCTGCATGTTCCAGGGCTGAACA
AGACATCCTCTTTCTCCTGCGAAGCCCATAACGCCAAGGGGGTCACCACATCCCGCACAGCCACCATCAC
AGTGCTCCCCCAGCAGCCCCGTAACCTCCACCTGGTCTCCCGCCAACCCACGGAGCTGGAGGTGGCTTGG
ACTCCAGGCCTGAGCGGCATCTACCCCCTGACCCACTGCACCCTGCAGGCTGTGCTGTCAGACGATGGGA
TGGGCATCCAGGCGGGAGAACCAGACCCCCCAGAGGAGCCCCTCACCTCGCAAGCATCCGTGCCCCCCCA
TCAGCTTCGGCTAGGCAGCCTCCATCCTCACACCCCTTATCACATCCGCGTGGCATGCACCAGCAGCCAG
GGCCCCTCATCCTGGACCCACTGGCTTCCTGTGGAGACGCCGGAGGGAGTGCCCCTGGGCCCCCCTGAGA
ACATTAGTGCTACGCGGAATGGGAGCCAGGCCTTCGTGCATTGGCAAGAGCCCCGGGCGCCCCTGCAGGG
TACCCTGTTAGGGTACCGGCTGGCGTATCAAGGCCAGGACACCCCAGAGGTGCTAATGGACATAGGGCTA
AGGCAAGAGGTGACCCTGGAGCTGCAGGGGGACGGGTCTGTGTCCAATCTGACAGTGTGTGTGGCAGCCT
ACACTGCTGCTGTGGATGGACCCTGGAGCCTCCCAGTACCCCTGGAGGCCTGGCGCCCAGGGCAAGCACA
GCCAGTCCACCAGCTGGTGAAGGAACCTTCAACTCCTGCCTTCTCGTGGCCCTGGTGGTATGTACTGCTA
GGAGCAGTCGTGGCCGCTGCCTGTGTCCTCATCTTGGCTCTCTTCCTTGTCCACCGGCGAAAGAAGGAGA
CCCGTTATGGAGAAGTGTTTGAACCAACAGTGGAAAGAGGTGAACTGGTAGTCAGGTACCGCGTGCGCAA
GTCCTACAGTCGTCGGACCACTGAAGCTACCTTGAACAGCTTGGGCATCAGTGAAGAGCTGAAGGAGAAG
CTGCGGGATGTGATGGTGGACCGGCACAAGGTGGCCCTGGGGAAGACTCTGGGAGAGGGAGAGTTTGGAG
CTGTGATGGAAGGCCAGCTCAACCAGGACGACTCCATCCTCAAGGTGGCTGTGAAGACGATGAAGATTGC
CATCTGCACGAGGTCATAGCTGGAGGATTTCCTGAGTGAAGCGGTCTGCATGAAGGAATTTGACCATCCC
AACGTCATGAGGCTCATCGGTGTCTGTTTCCAGGGTTCTGAACGAGAGAGCTTCCCAGCACCTGTGGTCA
TCTTACCTTTCATGAAACATGGAGACCTACACAGCTTCCTCCTCTATTCCCGGCTCGGGGACCAGCCAGT
GTACCTGCCCACTCAGATGCTAGTGAAGTTCATGGCAGACATCGCCAGTGGCATGGAGTATCTGAGTACC
AAGAGATTCATACACCGGGACCTGGCGGCCAGGAACTGCATGCTGAATGAGAACATGTCCGTGTGTGTGG
CGGACTTCGGGCTCTCCAAGAAGATCTACAATGGGGACTACTACCGCCAGGGACGTATCGCCAAGATGCC
AGTCAAGTGGATTGCCATTGAGAGTCTAGCTGACCGTGTCTACACCAGCAAGAGCGATGTGTGGTCCTTC
GGGGTGACAATGTGGGAGATTGCCACAAGAGGCCAAACCCCATATCCGGGCGTGGAGAACAGCGAGATTT
ATGACTATCTGCGCCGGGGAAATCGCCTGAAGCAGCCTGCGGACTGTCTGGATGGACTGTATGCCTTGAT
GTCGCGGTGCTGGGAGCTAAATCCCCAGGACCGGCCAAGTTTTACAGAGCTGCGGGAAGATTTGGAGAAC
ACACTGAAGGCCTTGCCTCCTGCCCAGGAGCCTGACGAAATCCTCTATGTCAACATGGATGAGGGTGGAG
GTTATCCTGAACCCCCTGGAGCTGCAGGAGGAGCTGACCCCCCAACCCAGCCAGACCCTAAGGATTCCTG
TAGCTGCCTCACTGCGGCTGAGGTCCATCCTGCTGGACGCTATGTCCTCTGCCCTTCCACAACCCCTAGC
CCCGCTCAGCCTGCTGATAGGGGCTCCCCAGCAGCCCCAGGGCAGGAGGATGGTGCCTAGAACCCAGCTT
TCTTGTACAAAGTGGTTGATATCCAGCACAGTGGCGGCCGCTCGAGTCTAGAGGGCCCGCGGTTCGAAGG
TAAGCCTATCCCTAACCCTCTCCTCGGTCTCGATTCTACGCGTACCGGTTAGTAATGAGATCCCTCCCCC
CCCCCTAACGTTACTGGCCGAAGCCGCTTGGAATAAGGCCGGTGTGCGTTTGTCTATATGTTATTTTCCA
CCATATTGCCGTCTTTTGGCAATGTGAGGGCCCGGAAACCTGGCCCTGTCTTCTTGACGAGCATTCCTAG
GGGTCTTTCCCCTCTCGCCAAAGGAATGCAAGGTCTGTTGAATGTCGTGAAGGAAGCAGTTCCTCTGGAA
GCTTCTTGAAGACAAACAACGTCTGTAGCGACCCTTTGCAGGCAGCGGAACCCCCCACCTGGCGACAGGT
GCCTCTGCGGCCAAAAGCCACGTGTATAAGATACACCTGCAAAGGCGGCACAACCCCAGTGCCACGTTGT
GAGTTGGATAGTTGTGGAAAGAGTCAAATGGCTCTCCTCAAGCGTATTCAACAAGGGGCTGAAGGATGCC
CAGAAGGTACCCCATTGTATGGGATCTGATCTGGGGCCTCGGTGCACATGCTTTACATGTGTTTAGTCGA
GGTTAAAAAAACGTCTAGGCCCCCCGAACCACGGGGACGTGGTTTTCCTTTGAAAAACACGATGATAATA
TGGCCACACATATGGTGAGCAAGGGCGAGGAGCTGTTCACCGGGGTGGTGCCCATCCTGGTCGAGCTGGA
CGGCGACGTAAACGGCCACAAGTTCAGCGTGTCCGGCGAGGGCGAGGGCGATGCCACCTACGGCAAGCTG
ACCCTGAAGTTCATCTGCACCACCGGCAAGCTGCCCGTGCCCTGGCCCACCCTCGTGACCACCCTGACCT
ACGGCGTGCAGTGCTTCAGCCGCTACCCCGACCACATGAAGCAGCACGACTTCTTCAAGTCCGCCATGCC
CGAAGGCTACGTCCAGGAGCGCACCATCTTCTTCAAGGACGACGGCAACTACAAGACCCGCGCCGAGGTG
AAGTTCGAGGGCGACACCCTGGTGAACCGCATCGAGCTGAAGGGCATCGACTTCAAGGAGGACGGCAACA
TCCTGGGGCACAAGCTGGAGTACAACTACAACAGCCACAACGTCTATATCATGGCCGACAAGCAGAAGAA
CGGCATCAAGGTGAACTTCAAGATCCGCCACAACATCGAGGACGGCAGCGTGCAGCTCGCCGACCACTAC
CAGCAGAACACCCCCATCGGCGACGGCCCCGTGCTGCTGCCCGACAACCACTACCTGAGCACCCAGTCCG
CCCTGAGCAAAGACCCCAACGAGAAGCGCGATCACATGGTCCTGCTGGAGTTCGTGACCGCCGCCGGGAT
CACTCTCGGCATGGACGAGCTGTACAAGTAAATCGATAGATCCTAATCAACCTCTGGATTACAAAATTTG
TGAAAGATTGACTGGTATTCTTAACTATGTTGCTCCTTTTACGCTATGTGGATACGCTGCTTTAATGCCT
TTGTATCATGCTATTGCTTCCCGTATGGCTTTCATTTTCTCCTCCTTGTATAAATCCTGGTTGCTGTCTC
TTTATGAGGAGTTGTGGCCCGTTGTCAGGCAACGTGGCGTGGTGTGCACTGTGTTTGCTGACGCAACCCC
CACTGGTTGGGGCATTGCCACCACCTGTCAGCTCCTTTCCGGGACTTTCGCTTTCCCCCTCCCTATTGCC
ACGGCGGAACTCATCGCCGCCTGCCTTGCCCGCTGCTGGACAGGGGCTCGGCTGTTGGGCACTGACAATT
CCGTGGTGTTGTCGGGGAAATCATCGTCCTTTCCTTGGCTGCTCGCCTGTGTTGCCACCTGGATTCTGCG
CGGGACGTCCTTCTGCTACGTCCCTTCGGCCCTCAATCCAGCGGACCTTCCTTCCCGCGGCCTGCTGCCG
GCTCTGCGGCCTCTTCCGCGTCTTCGCCTTCGCCCTCAGACGAGTCGGATCTCCCTTTGGGCCGCCTCCC
CGCCTGAGATCCTTTAAGACCAATGACTTACAAGGCAGCTGTAGATCTTAGCCACTTTTTAAAAGAAAAG
GGGGGACTGGAAGGGCTAATTCACTCCCAACGAAGACAAGATCTGCTTTTTGCTTGTACTGGGTCTCTCT
GGTTAGACCAGATCTGAGCCTGGGAGCTCTCTGGCTAACTAGGGAACCCACTGCTTAAGCCTCAATAAAG
CTTGCCTTGAGTGCTTCAAGTAGTGTGTGCCCGTCTGTTGTGTGACTCTGGTAACTAGAGATCCCTCAGA
CCCTTTTAGTCAGTGTGGAAAATCTCTAGCAGTAGTAGTTCATGTCATCTTATTATTCAGTATTTATAAC
TTGCAAAGAAATGAATATCAGAGAGTGAGAGGCCCGGGTTAATTAAGGAAAGGGCTAGATCATTCTTGAA
GACGAAAGGGCCTCGTGATACGCCTATTTTTATAGGTTAATGTCATGATAATAATGGTTTCTTAGACGTC
AGGTGGCACTTTTCGGGGAAATGTGCGCGGAACCCCTATTTGTTTATTTTTCTAAATACATTCAAATATG
TATCCGCTCATGAGACAATAACCCTGATAAATGCTTCAATAATATTGAAAAAGGAAGAGTATGAGTATTC
AACATTTCCGTGTCGCCCTTATTCCCTTTTTTGCGGCATTTTGCCTTCCTGTTTTTGCTCACCCAGAAAC
GCTGGTGAAAGTAAAAGATGCTGAAGATCAGTTGGGTGCACGAGTGGGTTACATCGAACTGGATCTCAAC
AGCGGTAAGATCCTTGAGAGTTTTCGCCCCGAAGAACGTTTTCCAATGATGAGCACTTTTAAAGTTCTGC
TATGTGGCGCGGTATTATCCCGTGTTGACGCCGGGCAAGAGCAACTCGGTCGCCGCATACACTATTCTCA
GAATGACTTGGTTGAGTACTCACCAGTCACAGAAAAGCATCTTACGGATGGCATGACAGTAAGAGAATTA
TGCAGTGCTGCCATAACCATGAGTGATAACACTGCGGCCAACTTACTTCTGACAACGATCGGAGGACCGA
AGGAGCTAACCGCTTTTTTGCACAACATGGGGGATCATGTAACTCGCCTTGATCGTTGGGAACCGGAGCT
GAATGAAGCCATACCAAACGACGAGCGTGACACCACGATGCCTGTAGCAATGGCAACAACGTTGCGCAAA
CTATTAACTGGCGAACTACTTACTCTAGCTTCCCGGCAACAATTAATAGACTGGATGGAGGCGGATAAAG
TTGCAGGACCACTTCTGCGCTCGGCCCTTCCGGCTGGCTGGTTTATTGCTGATAAATCTGGAGCCGGTGA
GCGTGGGTCTCGCGGTATCATTGCAGCACTGGGGCCAGATGGTAAGCCCTCCCGTATCGTAGTTATCTAC
ACGACGGGGAGTCAGGCAACTATGGATGAACGAAATAGACAGATCGCTGAGATAGGTGCCTCACTGATTA
AGCATTGGTAACTGTCAGACCAAGTTTACTCATATATACTTTAGATTGATTTAAAACTTCATTTTTAATT
TAAAAGGATCTAGGTGAAGATCCTTTTTGATAATCTCATGACCAAAATCCCTTAACGTGAGTTTTCGTTC
CACTGAGCGTCAGACCCCGTAGAAAAGATCAAAGGATCTTCTTGAGATCCTTTTTTTCTGCGCGTAATCT
GCTGCTTGCAAACAAAAAAACCACCGCTACCAGCGGTGGTTTGTTTGCCGGATCAAGAGCTACCAACTCT
TTTTCCGAAGGTAACTGGCTTCAGCAGAGCGCAGATACCAAATACTGTTCTTCTAGTGTAGCCGTAGTTA
GGCCACCACTTCAAGAACTCTGTAGCACCGCCTACATACCTCGCTCTGCTAATCCTGTTACCAGTGGCTG
CTGCCAGTGGCGATAAGTCGTGTCTTACCGGGTTGGACTCAAGACGATAGTTACCGGATAAGGCGCAGCG
GTCGGGCTGAACGGGGGGTTCGTGCACACAGCCCAGCTTGGAGCGAACGACCTACACCGAACTGAGATAC
CTACAGCGTGAGCTATGAGAAAGCGCCACGCTTCCCGAAGGGAGAAAGGCGGACAGGTATCCGGTAAGCG
GCAGGGTCGGAACAGGAGAGCGCACGAGGGAGCTTCCAGGGGGAAACGCCTGGTATCTTTATAGTCCTGT
CGGGTTTCGCCACCTCTGACTTGAGCGTCGATTTTTGTGATGCTCGTCAGGGGGGCGGAGCCTATGGAAA
AACGCCAGCAACGCGGCCTTTTTACGGTTCCTGGCCTTTTGCTGGCCTTTTGCTCACATGTTCTTTCCTG
CGTTATCCCCTGATTCTGTGGATAACCGTATTACCGCCTTTGAGTGAGCTGATACCGCTCGCCGCAGCCG
AACGACCGAGCGCAGCGAGTCAGTGAGCGAGGAAGCGGAAGAGCGCCCAATACGCAAACCGCCTCTCCCC
GCGCGTTGGCCGATTCATTAATGCAGCAAGCTCATGGCTGACTAATTTTTTTTATTTATGCAGAGGCCGA
GGCCGCCTCGGCCTCTGAGCTATTCCAGAAGTAGTGAGGAGGCTTTTTTGGAGGCCTAGGCTTTTGCAAA
AAGCTCCCCGTGGCACGACAGGTTTCCCGACTGGAAAGCGGGCAGTGAGCGCAACGCAATTAATGTGAGT
TAGCTCACTCATTAGGCACCCCAGGCTTTACACTTTATGCTTCCGGCTCGTATGTTGTGTGGAATTGTGA
GCGGATAACAATTTCACACAGGAAACAGCTATGACATGATTACGAATTTCACAAATAAAGCATTTTTTTC
ACTGCATTCTAGTTGTGGTTTGTCCAAACTCATCAATGTATCTTATCATGTCTGGATCAACTGGATAACT
CAAGCTAACCAAAATCATCCCAAACTTCCCACCCCATACCCTATTACCACTGCCAATTACCTGTGGTTTC
ATTTACTCTAAACCTGTGATTCCTCTGAATTATTTTCATTTTAAAGAAATTGTATTTGTTAAATATGTAC
TACAAACTTAGTAGTTGGAAGGGCTAATTCACTCCCAAAGAAGACAAGATATCCTTGATCTGTGGATCTA
CCACACACAAGGCTACTTCCCTGATTAGCAGAACTACACACCAGGGCCAGGGGTCAGATATCCACTGACC
TTTGGATGGTGCTACAAGCTAGTACCAGTTGAGCCAGATAAGGTAGAAGAGGCCAATAAAGGAGAGAACA
CCAGCTTGTTACACCCTGTGAGCCTGCATGGGATGGATGACCCGGAGAGAGAAGTGTTAGAGTGGAGGTT
TGACAGCCGCCTAGCATTTCATCACGTGGCCCGAGAGCTGCATCCGGAGTACTTCAAGAACTGCTGATAT
CGAGCTTGCTACAAGGGACTTTCCGCTGGGGACTTTCCAGGGAGGCGTGGCCTGGGCGGGACTGGGGAGT
GGCGAGCCCTCAGATCCTGCATATAAGCAGCTGCTTTTTGCCTGTACTGGGTCTCTCTGGTTAGACCAGA
TCTGAGCCTGGGAGCTCTCTGGCTAACTAGGGAACCCACTGCTTAAGCCTCAATAAAGCTTGCCTTGAGT
GCTTCAAGTAGTGTGTGCCCGTCTGTTGTGTGACTCTGGTAACTAGAGATCCCTCAGACCCTTTTAGTCA
GTGTGGAAAATCTCTAGCAGTGGCGCCCGAACAGGGACTTGAAAGCGAAAGGGAAACCAGAGGAGCTCTC
TCGACGCAGGACTCGGCTTGCTGAAGCGCGCACGGCAAGAGGCGAGGGGCGGCGACTGGTGAGTACGCCA
AAAATTTTGACTAGCGGAGGCTAGAAGGAGAGAGATGGGTGCGAGAGCGTCAGTATTAAGCGGGGGAGAA
TTAGATCGCGATGGGAAAAAATTCGGTTAAGGCCAGGGGGAAAGAAAAAATATAAATTAAAACATATAGT
ATGGGCAAGCAGGGAGCTAGAACGATTCGCAGTTAATCCTGGCCTGTTAGAAACATCAGAAGGCTGTAGA
CAAATACTGGGACAGCTACAACCATCCCTTCAGACAGGATCAGAAGAACTTAGATCATTATATAATACAG
TAGCAACCCTCTATTGTGTGCATCAAAGGATAGAGATAAAAGACACCAAGGAAGCTTTAGACAAGATAGA
GGAAGAGCAAAACAAAAGTAAGACCACCGCACAGCAAGCGGCCGGCCGCTGATCTTCAGACCTGGAGGAG
GAGATATGAGGGACAATTGGAGAAGTGAATTATATAAATATAAAGTAGTAAAAATTGAACCATTAGGAGT
AGCACCCACCAAGGCAAAGAGAAGAGTGGTGCAGAGAGAAAAAAGAGCAGTGGGAATAGGAGCTTTGTTC
CTTGGGTTCTTGGGAGCAGCAGGAAGCACTATGGGCGCAGCGTCAATGACGCTGACGGTACAGGCCAGAC
AATTATTGTCTGGTATAGTGCAGCAGCAGAACAATTTGCTGAGGGCTATTGAGGCGCAACAGCATCTGTT
GCAACTCACAGTCTGGGGCATCAAGCAGCTCCAGGCAAGAATCCTGGCTGTGGAAAGATACCTAAAGGAT
CAACAGCTCCTGGGGATTTGGGGTTGCTCTGGAAAACTCATTTGCACCACTGCTGTGCCTTGGAATGCTA
GTTGGAGTAATAAATCTCTGGAACAGATTTGGAATCACACGACCTGGATGGAGTGGGACAGAGAAATTAA
CAATTACACAAGCTTAATACACTCCTTAATTGAAGAATCGCAAAACCAGCAAGAAAAGAATGAACAAGAA
TTATTGGAATTAGATAAATGGGCAAGTTTGTGGAATTGGTTTAACATAACAAATTGGCTGTGGTATATAA
AATTATTCATAATGATAGTAGGAGGCTTGGTAGGTTTAAGAATAGTTTTTGCTGTACTTTCTATAGTGAA
TAGAGTTAGGCAGGGATATTCACCATTATCGTTTCAGACCCACCTCCCAACCCCGAGGGGACCCGACAGG
CCCGAAGGAATAGAAGAAGAAGGTGGAGAGAGAGACAGAGACAGATCCATTCGATTAGTGAACGGATCTC
GACGGTATCGCCGAATTCACAAATGGCAGTATTCATCCACAATTTTAAAAGAAAAGGGGGGATTGGGGGG
TACAGTGCAGGGGAAAGAATAGTAGACATAATAGCAACAGACATACAAACTAAAGAATTACAAAAACAAA
TTACAAAAATTCAAAATTTTCGGGTTTATTACAGGGACAGCAGAGATCCAGTTTGGACTAGTCGTGA
