>Addgene plasmid #116117 | pHAGE-AXL-G413V | depositor partial sequence | sequence record 218991 | insert
ATGGCGTGGCGGTGCCCCAGGATGGGCAGGGTCCCGCTGGCCTGGTGCTTGGCGCTGTGCGGCTGGGCGT
GCATGGCCCCCAGGGGCACGCAGGCTGAAGAAAGTCCCTTCGTGGGCAACCCAGGGAATATCACAGGTGC
CCGGGGACTCACGGGCACCCTTCGGTGTCAGCTCCAGGTTCAGGGAGAGCCCCCCGAGGTACATTGGCTT
CGGGATGGACAGATCCTGGAGCTCGCGGACAGCACCCAGACCCAGGTGCCCCTGGGTGAGGATGAACAGG
ATGACTGGATAGTGGTCAGCCAGCTCAGAATCACCTCCCTGCAGCTTTCCGACACGGGACAGTACCAGTG
TTTGGTGTTTCTGGGACATCAGACCTTCGTGTCCCAGCCTGGCTATGTTGGGCTGGAGGGCTTGCCTTAC
TTCCTGGAGGAGCCCGAAGACAGGACTGTGGCCGCCAACACCCCCTTCAACCTGAGCTGCCAAGCTCAGG
GACCCCCAGAGCCCGTGGACCTACTCTGGCTCCAGGATGCTGTCCCCCTGGCCACGGCTCCAGGTCACGG
CCCCCAGCGCAGCCTGCATGTTCCAGGGCTGAACAAGACATCCTCTTTCTCCTGCGAAGCCCATAACGCC
AAGGGGGTCACCACATCCCGCACAGCCACCATCACAGTGCTCCCCCAGCAGCCCCGTAACCTCCACCTGG
TCTCCCGCCAACCCACGGAGCTGGAGGTGGCTTGGACTCCAGGCCTGAGCGGCATCTACCCCCTGACCCA
CTGCACCCTGCAGGCTGTGCTGTCAGACGATGGGATGGGCATCCAGGCGGGAGAACCAGACCCCCCAGAG
GAGCCCCTCACCTCGCAAGCATCCGTGCCCCCCCATCAGCTTCGGCTAGGCAGCCTCCATCCTCACACCC
CTTATCACATCCGCGTGGCATGCACCAGCAGCCAGGGCCCCTCATCCTGGACCCACTGGCTTCCTGTGGA
GACGCCGGAGGGAGTGCCCCTGGGCCCCCCTGAGAACATTAGTGCTACGCGGAATGGGAGCCAGGCCTTC
GTGCATTGGCAAGAGCCCCGGGCGCCCCTGCAGGGTACCCTGTTAGGGTACCGGCTGGCGTATCAAGGCC
AGGACACCCCAGAGGTGCTAATGGACATAGGGCTAAGGCAAGAGGTGACCCTGGAGCTGCAGGGGGACGG
GTCTGTGTCCAATCTGACAGTGTGTGTGGCAGCCTACACTGCTGCTGTGGATGGACCCTGGAGCCTCCCA
GTACCCCTGGAGGCCTGGCGCCCAGGGCAAGCACAGCCAGTCCACCAGCTGGTGAAGGAACCTTCAACTC
CTGCCTTCTCGTGGCCCTGGTGGTATGTACTGCTAGGAGCAGTCGTGGCCGCTGCCTGTGTCCTCATCTT
GGCTCTCTTCCTTGTCCACCGGCGAAAGAAGGAGACCCGTTATGGAGAAGTGTTTGAACCAACAGTGGAA
AGAGGTGAACTGGTAGTCAGGTACCGCGTGCGCAAGTCCTACAGTCGTCGGACCACTGAAGCTACCTTGA
ACAGCTTGGGCATCAGTGAAGAGCTGAAGGAGAAGCTGCGGGATGTGATGGTGGACCGGCACAAGGTGGC
CCTGGGGAAGACTCTGGGAGAGGGAGAGTTTGGAGCTGTGATGGAAGGCCAGCTCAACCAGGACGACTCC
ATCCTCAAGGTGGCTGTGAAGACGATGAAGATTGCCATCTGCACGAGGTCAGAGCTGGAGGATTTCCTGA
GTGAAGCGGTCTGCATGAAGGAATTTGACCATCCCAACGTCATGAGGCTCATCGGTGTCTGTTTCCAGGG
TTCTGAACGAGAGAGCTTCCCAGCACCTGTGGTCATCTTACCTTTCATGAAACATGGAGACCTACACAGC
TTCCTCCTCTATTCCCGGCTCGGGGACCAGCCAGTGTACCTGCCCACTCAGATGCTAGTGAAGTTCATGG
CAGACATCGCCAGTGGCATGGAGTATCTGAGTACCAAGAGATTCATACACCGGGACCTGGCGGCCAGGAA
CTGCATGCTGAATGAGAACATGTCCGTGTGTGTGGCGGACTTCGGGCTCTCCAAGAAGATCTACAATGGG
GACTACTACCGCCAGGGACGTATCGCCAAGATGCCAGTCAAGTGGATTGCCATTGAGAGTCTAGCTGACC
GTGTCTACACCAGCAAGAGCGATGTGTGGTCCTTCGGGGTGACAATGTGGGAGATTGCCACAAGAGGCCA
AACCCCATATCCGGGCGTGGAGAACAGCGAGATTTATGACTATCTGCGCCGGGGAAATCGCCTGAAGCAG
CCTGCGGACTGTCTGGATGGACTGTATGCCTTGATGTCGCGGTGCTGGGAGCTAAATCCCCAGGACCGGC
CAAGTTTTACAGAGCTGCGGGAAGATTTGGAGAACACACTGAAGGCCTTGCCTCCTGCCCAGGAGCCTGA
CGAAATCCTCTATGTCAACATGGATGAGGGTGGAGGTTATCCTGAACCCCCTGGAGCTGCAGGAGGAGCT
GACCCCCCAACCCAGCCAGACCCTAAGGATTCCTGTAGCTGCCTCACTGCGGCTGAGGTCCATCCTGCTG
GACGCTATGTCCTCTGCCCTTCCACAACCCCTAGCCCCGCTCAGCCTGCTGATAGGGGCTCCCCAGCAGC
CCCAGGGCAGGAGGATGGTGCCTGA
